>Addgene plasmid #61037 | pCRII HSPB12 | addgene partial sequence | sequence record 101152 | M13pUC-Fwd 5'-CCCAGTCACGACGTTGTAAAACG-3'
AATTGTAATACGACTCACTATAGGGCGAATTGGGCCCTCTAGATGCATGCTCGAGCGGCCGCCAGTGTGA
TGGATATCTGCAGAATTCGCCCTTACAACCTGGAGACGGACATCAGCGCCATCAGCAGCAGCGGACAGGA
CCAGACCTGGGCGGACTCATTCACTGATTACCAAGTTTACCAGGGAGATCGAGAGTCTTTTGGAGGTTAT
GATGAAGACCAGAAGTACATCCCCGGAAGAAACCAGGTAGACTGGAGCCTCGGAGACCACATGAAGACTG
GCTCCGAAGTGGGCGTGGTGAGAGCAGTGGGGGAAAACTACTTCCTGTCGGCAGACGTCAGCGGATTCGA
GCCTCATGAAGTGGTCGTGCTGGCGTATATCAGTGTGTGGTTATTCACGCAGAGAAGAGCGGATCAGATG
TTGGTGTTTCCGGCAGGTTTACCCACAAGTCTGTGCTTCCAGCAGACATGGACCCGCTGTCGGTGAGCAG
TTCACTGACCTCTGACCAGACGCTGATCGTCAGTATCAGACGAATCCCAAAAACATCGAGCTTTGACCTC
CTGTGAAAATATATGAACCTGTGTGTGAACGACGTGTGAAGGGCGAATTCCAGCACACTGGCGGCCGTTA
CTAGTGGATCCGAGCTCGGTACCAAGCTTGATGCATAGCTTGAGTATTCTATAGTGTCACCTAAATAGCT
TGGCGTAATCATGGTCATAGCTGTTTCCTGTGTGAAATTGTTATCCGCTCACAATTCCACACAACATACG
AGCCGGAAGCATAAAGTGTAAAGCCTGGGGTGCCTAATGAGTGAGCTAACTCACATTAATTGCGTTGCGC
TCACTGCCCGCTTTCCAGTCGGGAAACCTGTCGTGCCAGCTGCATTAATGAATCGGCCAACGCGCGGGGA
GAGGCGGTTTGCGTATTGGGCGCTCTTCCGCTTCCTCGCTCACTGACTCGCTGCGCTCGGTCGTTCGGCT
GCGGCGAGCGGTATCAGCTCACTCAAAGGCGGTAATACGGTTATCCACAGAATCAGGGGATAACGCAGGA
AAGAACATGTGAGCAAAAGG
