>Addgene plasmid #61037 | pCRII HSPB12 | addgene partial sequence | sequence record 101153 | M13pUC-Rev 5'-AGCGGATAACAATTTCACACAGG-3'
TGACCATGATTACGCCAAGCTATTTAGGTGACACTATAGAATACTCAAGCTATGCATCAAGCTTGGTACC
GAGCTCGGATCCACTAGTAACGGCCGCCAGTGTGCTGGAATTCGCCCTTCACACGTCGTTCACACACAGG
TTCATATATTTTCACAGGAGGTCAAAGCTCGATGTTTTTGGGATTCGTCTGATACTGACGATCAGCGTCT
GGTCAGAGGTCAGTGAACTGCTCACCGACAGCGGGTCCATGTCTGCTGGAAGCACAGACTTGTGGGTAAA
CCTGCCGGAAACACCAACATCTGATCCGCTCTTCTCTGCGTGAATAACCACACACTGATATACGCCAGCA
CGACCACTTCATGAGGCTCGAATCCGCTGACGTCTGCCGACAGGAAGTAGTTTTCCCCCACTGCTCTCAC
CACGCCCACTTCGGAGCCAGTCTTCATGTGGTCTCCGAGGCTCCAGTCTACCTGGTTTCTTCCGGGGATG
TACTTCTGGTCTTCATCATAACCTCCAAAAGACTCTCGATCTCCCTGGTAAACTTGGTAATCAGTGAATG
AGTCCGCCCAGGTCTGGTCCTGTCCGCTGCTGCTGATGGCGCTGATGTCCGTCTCCAGGTTGTAAGGGCG
AATTCTGCAGATATCCATCACACTGGCGGCCGCTCGAGCATGCATCTAGAGGGCCCAATTCGCCCTATAG
TGAGTCGTATTACAATTCACTGGCCGTCGTTTTACAACGTCGTGACTGGGAAAACCCTGGCGTTACCCAA
CTTAATCGCCTTGCAGCACATCCCCCTTTCGCCAGCTGGCGTAATAGCGAAGAGGCCCGCACCGATCGCC
CTTCCCAACAGTTGCGCAGCCTGAATGGCGAATGG
[124 nt withheld, positions 876-999]
C
[48 nt withheld, positions 1001-1048]
