[The description below was written by a language model from this plasmid's Addgene catalogue record.]
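Description:
pCRII HSPB12 is a riboprobe template plasmid built on the pCRII cloning backbone and carrying a fragment of the zebrafish (Danio rerio) small heat shock protein gene hspb12. The repository lists it under bacterial expression, but its stated role is as a template for in vitro transcription, not for protein production. It is maintained in E. coli as a high-copy plasmid under ampicillin selection. The record does not state how the insert was cloned, and no feature table is provided, so other backbone elements are not documented here.

The sequencing primers listed show that the insert lies between T7 and SP6 phage RNA polymerase promoter sites, an arrangement that allows run-off transcription from either strand of a cloned fragment. According to the depositor's notes, the probe is made by linearizing the plasmid with NotI and transcribing with SP6 polymerase, which gives a transcript of 523 nucleotides. Cutting at one end of the insert defines the transcript end, so the RNA covers the hspb12 fragment rather than continuing into vector sequence. The record does not explicitly say that the SP6 transcript is the antisense strand, although that is implied by its use as a hybridization probe.

The construct is intended for in situ hybridization in zebrafish, to visualize where and when hspb12 mRNA is expressed, and it comes from a study of the developmental expression patterns of the zebrafish small heat shock protein family. Repository quality-control sequencing found a few mismatches in the insert relative to the reference. These are not expected to affect its performance as a probe, but they could matter if the fragment were reused as coding sequence.
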