Addgene plasmid #61037: pCRII HSPB12
Purpose: Probe for HSPB12 for in situ hybridization in zebrafish
Depositing lab: Lara Hutson. Depositing organization: Williams College. Publication: Developmental expression patterns of the zebrafish small heat shock proteins. Marvin M, O'Rourke D, Kurihara T, Juliano CE, Harrison KL, Hutson LD. Dev Dyn. 2008 Feb;237(2):454-63. 10.1002/dvdy.21414 PubMed 18161059.
Backbone
  Vector backbone: pCRII
  Vector type: Bacterial Expression
Growth in bacteria
  Bacterial resistance: Ampicillin, 100 μg/mL
  Growth temperature: 37°C
  Growth strain: DH5alpha
  Copy number: High Copy
Gene/Insert
  Gene/Insert name: HSPB12
  Species: D. rerio (zebrafish)
  GenBank ID: CK689325
  Entrez Gene: hspb12 (a.k.a. fc17a04, wu:fc17a04)
  Cloning method: Unknown
  Sequencing primers: 5′ T7; 3′ SP6
Terms and licenses: Academic/Nonprofit Terms; Industry Terms: Not Available to Industry
Depositor comments: linearize with NotI, transcribe with SP6, probe length is 523. Note: Addgene's quality control sequencing has found a few mismatches in the plasmid insert, but they should not affect its ability to be used as a probe.
How to cite: pCRII HSPB12 was a gift from Lara Hutson (Addgene plasmid # 61037 ; http://n2t.net/addgene:61037 ; RRID:Addgene_61037)
